Addgene plasmid #72959: pTU2-b-RFP
Purpose: Level 2 Destination vector - Position B - Assembly of 3 TU's from Level 1-ABC
Depositing lab: Paul Freemont. Depositing organization: Imperial College London. Publication: EcoFlex: A Multifunctional MoClo Kit for E. coli Synthetic Biology. Moore SJ, Lai HE, Kelwick RJ, Chee SM, Bell DJ, Polizzi KM, Freemont PS. ACS Synth Biol. 2016 May 2. 10.1021/acssynbio.6b00031 PubMed 27096716.
Backbone
  Vector backbone: pSB1C3
  Backbone manufacturer: iGEM
  Backbone size w/o insert (bp): 3185
  Vector type: Synthetic Biology
Growth in bacteria
  Bacterial resistance: Chloramphenicol, 25 μg/mL
  Growth temperature: 37°C
  Growth strain: JM109
  Copy number: High Copy
Gene/Insert
  Gene/Insert name: Level 2 - b site (alt name: RFP)
  Species: Synthetic
  Mutation: CAT gene - C435G (nucleotide) - silent mutagenesis to remove BsmBI site
  Cloning method: Restriction Enzyme; 5′ cloning site Unknown (unknown if destroyed); 3′ cloning site Unknown (unknown if destroyed)
  Sequencing primers: 5′ VF2 (5' tgccacctgacgtctaagaa 3'); 3′ VR (5' attaccgcctttgagtgagc 3')
Terms and licenses: Academic/Nonprofit Terms; Industry Terms: Not Available to Industry
How to cite: pTU2-b-RFP was a gift from Paul Freemont (Addgene plasmid # 72959 ; http://n2t.net/addgene:72959 ; RRID:Addgene_72959)
