[The description below was written by a language model from this plasmid's Addgene catalogue record.]
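Description:
pTU2-b-RFP is a Level 2 destination vector from the EcoFlex modular cloning (MoClo) toolkit for E. coli synthetic biology. It is built on the iGEM pSB1C3 backbone, a high-copy plasmid propagated in E. coli under chloramphenicol selection. The chloramphenicol acetyltransferase (CAT) gene carries a silent C435G nucleotide change that removes an internal BsmBI recognition site. This kind of "domestication" is standard in Golden Gate-style systems, where internal type IIS sites in the backbone would otherwise be cut during assembly reactions that rely on that enzyme.

The insert is a synthetic cassette described as the Level 2 "b site", with RFP as its alternative name. In MoClo destination vectors, a red fluorescent protein cassette usually acts as a visual dropout marker. Successful assembly replaces it, so correct clones appear as colourless colonies while those carrying uncut vector stay red. The record does not state the promoter driving RFP, the specific RFP variant, the flanking restriction sites or the overhang sequences, and no feature table is provided to confirm the layout.

According to the catalogue entry, this vector occupies position B in the Level 2 hierarchy and is intended to receive three transcription units (TUs) taken from Level 1 vectors A, B and C, combining them into a single multi-gene construct. The position designation suggests that the assembled product could be carried into a further round of assembly alongside other Level 2 positions, although the record does not spell this out. Typical use is the hierarchical construction of multi-gene pathways or circuits for expression in E. coli.
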