>Addgene plasmid #72959 | pTU2-b-RFP | depositor partial sequence | sequence record 133804 | Golden Gate MCS - Partial sequence between 2 BsaI sites (GGTCTCANNNN and NNNNAGAGACC) - Backbone pTU2-A-RFP
GGTCTCACTATATCTAGAGACGCAATACGCAAACCGCCTCTCCCCGCGCGTTGGCCGATTCATTAATGCA
GCTGGCACGACAGGTTTCCCGACTGGAAAGCGGGCAGTGAGCGCAACGCAATTAATGTGAGTTAGCTCAC
TCATTAGGCACCCCAGGCTTTACACTTTATGCTTCCGGCTCGTATGTTGTGTGGAATTGTGAGCGGATAA
CAATTTCACACATACTAGAGAAAGAGGAGAAATACTAGATGGCTTCCTCCGAAGACGTTATCAAAGAGTT
CATGCGTTTCAAAGTTCGTATGGAAGGTTCCGTTAACGGTCACGAGTTCGAAATCGAAGGTGAAGGTGAA
GGTCGTCCGTACGAAGGTACCCAGACCGCTAAACTGAAAGTTACCAAAGGTGGTCCGCTGCCGTTCGCTT
GGGACATCCTGTCCCCGCAGTTCCAGTACGGTTCCAAAGCTTACGTTAAACACCCGGCTGACATCCCGGA
CTACCTGAAACTGTCCTTCCCGGAAGGTTTCAAATGGGAACGTGTTATGAACTTCGAAGACGGTGGTGTT
GTTACCGTTACCCAGGACTCCTCCCTGCAAGACGGTGAGTTCATCTACAAAGTTAAACTGCGTGGTACCA
ACTTCCCGTCCGACGGTCCGGTTATGCAGAAAAAAACCATGGGTTGGGAAGCTTCCACCGAACGTATGTA
CCCGGAAGACGGTGCTCTGAAAGGTGAAATCAAAATGCGTCTGAAACTGAAAGACGGTGGTCACTACGAC
GCTGAAGTTAAAACCACCTACATGGCTAAAAAACCGGTTCAGCTGCCGGGTGCTTACAAAACCGACATCA
AACTGGACATCACCTCCCACAACGAAGACTACACCATCGTTGAACAGTACGAACGTGCTGAAGGTCGTCA
CTCCACCGGTGCTTAATAACGCTGATAGTGCTAGTGTAGATCGCTACTAGAGCCAGGCATCAAATAAAAC
GAAAGGCTCAGTCGAAAGACTGGGCCTTTCGTTTTATCTGTTGTTTGTCGGTGAACGCTCTCTACTAGAG
TCACACTGGCTCACCTTCGGGTGGGCCTTTCTGCGTTTATACGTCTCAGAAGGTACAGAGACC
