>Addgene plasmid #72959 | pTU2-b-RFP | addgene partial sequence | sequence record 140563 | RNAde-BB-1F 5'-tgccacctgacgtctaagaa-3'
ATAGGCGTATCACGAGGCAGAATTTCAGATAAAAAAAATCCTTAGCTTTCGCTAAGGATGATTTCTGGAA
TTCGCGGCCGCTTCTAGAGGTCTCACTATATCTAGAGACGCAATACGCAAACCGCCTCTCCCCGCGCGTT
GGCCGATTCATTAATGCAGCTGGCACGACAGGTTTCCCGACTGGAAAGCGGGCAGTGAGCGCAACGCAAT
TAATGTGAGTTAGCTCACTCATTAGGCACCCCAGGCTTTACACTTTATGCTTCCGGCTCGTATGTTGTGT
GGAATTGTGAGCGGATAACAATTTCACACATACTAGAGAAAGAGGAGAAATACTAGATGGCTTCCTCCGA
AGACGTTATCAAAGAGTTCATGCGTTTCAAAGTTCGTATGGAAGGTTCCGTTAACGGTCACGAGTTCGAA
ATCGAAGGTGAAGGTGAAGGTCGTCCGTACGAAGGTACCCAGACCGCTAAACTGAAAGTTACCAAAGGTG
GTCCGCTGCCGTTCGCTTGGGACATCCTGTCCCCGCAGTTCCAGTACGGTTCCAAAGCTTACGTTAAACA
CCCGGCTGACATCCCGGACTACCTGAAACTGTCCTTCCCGGAAGGTTTCAAATGGGAACGTGTTATGAAC
TTCGAAGACGGTGGTGTTGTTACCGTTACCCAGGACTCCTCCCTGCAAGACGGTGAGTTCATCTACAAAG
TTAAACTGCGTGGTACCAACTTCCCGTCCGACGGTCCGGTTATGCAGAAAAAAACCATGGGTTGGGAAGC
TTCCACCGAACGTATGTACCCGGAAGACGGTGCTCTGAAAGGTGAAATCAAAATGCGTCTGAAACTGAAA
GACGGTGGTCACTACGACGCTGA
