>Addgene plasmid #72959 | pTU2-b-RFP | addgene partial sequence | sequence record 141374 | RNAde-BB-2R 5'-attaccgcctttgagtgagc -3'
CAGCGAGTCAGTGAGCGAGGAAGCCTGCATAACGCGAAGTAATCTTTTCGGTTTTAAAGAAAAAGGGCAG
GGTGGTGACACCTTGCCCTTTTTTGCCGGACTGCAGGGTCTCTGTACCTTCTGAGACGTATAAACGCAGA
AAGGCCCACCCGAAGGTGAGCCAGTGTGACTCTAGTAGAGAGCGTTCACCGACAAACAACAGATAAAACG
AAAGGCCCAGTCTTTCGACTGAGCCTTTCGTTTTATTTGATGCCTGGCTCTAGTAGCGATCTACACTAGC
ACTATCAGCGTTATTAAGCACCGGTGGAGTGACGACCTTCAGCACGTTCGTACTGTTCAACGATGGTGTA
GTCTTCGTTGTGGGAGGTGATGTCCAGTTTGATGTCGGTTTTGTAAGCACCCGGCAGCTGAACCGGTTTT
TTAGCCATGTAGGTGGTTTTAACTTCAGCGTCGTAGTGACCACCGTCTTTCAGTTTCAGACGCATTTTGA
TTTCACCTTTCAGAGCACCGTCTTCCGGGTACATACGTTCGGTGGAAGCTTCCCAACCCATGGTTTTTTT
CTGCATAACCGGACCGTCGGACGGGAAGTTGGTACCACGCAGTTTAACTTTGTAGATGAACTCACCGTCT
TGCAGGGAGGAGTCCTGGGTAACGGTAACAACACCACCGTCTTCGAAGTTCATAACACGTTCCCATTTGA
AACCTTCCGGGAAGGACAGTTTCAGGTAGTCCGGGATGTCAGCCGGGTGTTTAACGTAAGCTTTGGAACC
GTACTGGAACTGCGGGGACAGGATGTCCCAAGCGAACGGCAGCGGACCACCTTTGGTAACTTTCAGTTTA
GCGGTCTGGGTAC
